>Addgene plasmid #52064 | pHnCB | depositor full sequence | sequence record 80267 | pHnCB sequence 12569 bps
CTAGTCGCGTTGCTGGCGTTTTTCCATAGGCTCCGCCCCCCTGACGAGCATCACAAAAATCGACGCTCAA
GTCAGAGGTGGCGAAACCCGACAGGACTATAAAGATACCAGGCGTTTCCCCCTGGAAGCTCCCTCGTGCG
CTCTCCTGTTCCGACCCTGCCGCTTACCGGATACCTGTCCGCCTTTCTCCCTTCGGGAAGCGTGGCGCTT
TCTCATAGCTCACGCTGTAGGTATCTCAGTTCGGTGTAGGTCGTTCGCTCCAAGCTGGGCTGTGTGCACG
AACCCCCCGTTCAGCCCGACCGCTGCGCCTTATCCGGTAACTATCGTCTTGAGTCCAACCCGGTAAGACA
CGACTTATCGCCACTGGCAGCAGCCACTGGTAACAGGATTAGCAGAGCGAGGTATGTAGGCGGTGCTACA
GAGTTCTTGAAGTGGTGGCCTAACTACGGCTACACTAGAAGAACAGTATTTGGTATCTGCGCTCTGCTGA
AGCCAGTTACCTTCGGAAAAAGAGTTGGTAGCTCTTGATCCGGCAAACAAACCACCGCTGGTAGCGGTGG
TTTTTTTGTTTGCAAGCAGCAGATTACGCGCAGAAAAAAAGGATCTCAAGAAGATCCTTTGATCTTTTCT
ACGGGGTCTGACGCTCAGTCTAGTTCAGCCAGCTCGTCGTGATGTCGAAACCCAAGCCACCCTCAGAGGT
GAAGGCCGCTTCGAGCACATCGGGAAGCGTGTCGACGACGGTGCTCGGTGCCTCGGGTAAGAGCCAGATA
GATGCGGTGACGTTCACCGTCGCGATCGTGGCGGGAACCACGGTCACTGCGTCCGTTACAACTCGCACGT
CGTCGGCCAGCACGACTGACTCGACGGCTTCGATTAGCCCGGGAGAGGCAAGGCCATCAGGCTCGGTAGA
CAGAATGCTGATTAACACCTCGCCGGGAGCAGGGCTGCTCACAGCCGCGTCCTTCACCCGTGGGTCAGCC
GTCAGCGCTTGATAGCGGTACCAGGCCGCACCGCCTGCGGTCGAGCTGCCCTTGATCCGCTCGATGGTGC
GATCGCGAAGCTCGCCATCCGGCTCATTCGGCTGCCGCACCACGCCGTAGAACGCGGCAAGGTTGTCGAG
GTCGGGGCCGTTTGAGTAGCGAAGCAGTGTCGCAAGAAGTGCGTCGTTGATCCGCTGACGCAGGATCAGC
TCGCGGGCTGCGCAGACCTCCAGCAGCTTGATGACCGGGTCGGATTCGAGGATGGCGGTGTAGCTGGCGT
CACGCGATCGCAGGTCGTCGATCAAGTCCTGCAGGATCAGTTCAAAGTCCAGCGCTTCGATGATGGTGGG
CGCGGGAATCGTAGCAAAGTCAAGAACGGTCATGAGACGACTAAGCCCTCCAGCGTGATACGCCTGCCCT
CGGGGATGTAGTAGCCGATCAGGTTCAGCTCGACTTGACCAGCTGCGCTGGCTGAGACGATGCGAACCTT
CTCCAGCTTCAGCCGTGGCTCCCAGCGATCGAGCGCTTCAGCTGTGGCCGCCACCAGGTCAACGATGAGG
GACTGGTTGATCGGTCTAGTCATCAAATAAAACGAAAGGCTCAGTCGAAAGACTGGGCCTTTCGTTTTAT
CTGTTGTTTGTCGGTGAACGCTCTCCTGAGTAGGACAAATCCGCCGGGAGCGGATTTGAACGTTGCGAAG
CAACGGCCCGGAGGGTGGCGGGCAGGACGCCCGCCATAAACTGCCAGGCATCAAATTAAGCAGAAGGCCA
TCCTGACGGATGGCCTTTTTGCGTTTCTACTCTAGTTTCGAATTGTGAGCGCTCACAATTTCGAAACCCC
AGGCTTGACACTTTATGCTTCCGGCTCGTATAATGTGTGGAATTGTGAGCGGATAACAATTTCAGCTAGG
TGCGCGAATCCCCCATCCTTTCAGGAGGAACTCATGGCAGTTAAAAAGTATAGTGCTGGTGTAAAAGAAT
ACCGGCAGACCTATTGGATGCCGGAATACACACCGTTGGATTCCGACATCCTTGCATGCTTCAAAATCAC
CCCACAACCGGGTGTTGATCGCGAAGAAGCCGCAGCCGCGGTTGCAGCAGAATCTTCAACCGGCACATGG
ACCACCGTGTGGACCGATTTGCTGACCGACATGGACTACTACAAAGGCCGTGCCTATCGCATTGAAGACG
TACCCGGTGACGATGCGGCATTCTATGCCTTTATCGCCTACCCAATCGACCTGTTCGAAGAAGGGTCAGT
TGTTAACGTGTTTACCTCACTGGTTGGTAACGTGTTCGGCTTCAAAGCGGTACGCGGCCTGCGTCTGGAA
GATGTTCGCTTCCCACTCGCCTACGTTAAAACCTGTGGCGGCCCACCGCACGGTATTCAAGTCGAACGCG
ACAAGATGAACAAATATGGTCGCCCACTGTTGGGTTGCACCATCAAGCCAAAACTTGGTTTGTCTGCGAA
AAACTACGGCCGTGCCGTATACGAGTGCCTCCGTGGCGGCCTCGACTTCACTAAAGATGATGAAAACATC
AATTCTCAGCCGTTCATGCGCTGGCGCGATCGCTTCTTGTTCGTACAAGACGCGACCGAAACTGCTGAAG
CCCAAACCGGCGAACGCAAAGGCCATTACCTCAACGTAACGGCGCCAACTCCTGAAGAAATGTACAAGCG
CGCAGAATTCGCCAAAGAAATTGGCGCGCCAATCATTATGCACGACTACATCACCGGTGGCTTCACGGCC
AACACTGGCTTGGCCAAGTGGTGTCAAGACAACGGCGTACTGCTGCACATCCACCGTGCGATGCATGCGG
TTATCGACCGTAACCCGAACCACGGTATTCACTTCCGTGTTCTGACCAAGATTCTGCGTTTGTCGGGTGG
CGATCACCTGCACACCGGTACCGTTGTCGGCAAACTGGAAGGCGACCGTGCCTCTACTCTGGGCTGGATT
GATTTGCTCCGCGAATCGTTTATCCCTGAAGATCGCTCGCGCGGTATCTTCTTCGATCAAGACTGGGGTT
CAATGCCAGGCGTATTCGCTGTGGCCTCTGGTGGTATTCACGTATGGCACATGCCTGCGCTGGTTAACAT
CTTTGGTGACGACTCTGTCCTCCAATTCGGTGGCGGTACGCTGGGTCATCCATGGGGCAACGCTGCCGGT
GCTGCTGCCAACCGTGTTGCTCTGGAAGCCTGCGTAGAAGCGCGTAACCAAGGCCGCGATATCGAAAAAG
AAGGCAAAGAAATTCTGACTGCTGCTGCACAGCACAGCCCAGAACTGAAGATTGCCATGGAAACTTGGAA
AGAGATCAAATTCGAATTTGACACTGTCGACAAACTCGACACTCAAAATCGTTGATCCCTCGTACCACAC
AACATACTAAGGTGAGTAACCATGGCTGAAATGCAGGATTACAAGCAAAGCCTCAAATATGAGACTTTCT
CTTATCTTCCACCCATGAACGCGGAACGCATCCGCGCTCAAATCAAGTACGCAATTGCTCAAGGCTGGAG
CCCCGGCATTGAGCACGTAGAAGTGAAAAACTCCATGAACCAATATTGGTACATGTGGAAACTTCCCTTC
TTCGGCGAACAAAATGTCGACAACGTGTTGGCTGAAATTGAAGCGTGTCGTAGTGCGTATCCAACACACC
AGGTCAAACTGGTGGCTTATGACAACTATGCGCAAAGCTTAGGTCTGGCCTTCGTGGTCTACCGCGGCAA
CTAAGTCAAGTCTGTCATTGCGCTGTGCGTTTCTCTACGCACAGCACTTATTCAAGATGGGGTCAAACAT
GCCTTCACAGTCAGGAATGAATCCTGCCGACCTGAGCGGACTCTCTGGCAAGGAACTGGCACGCGCACGC
CGCGCTGCACTATCCAAGCAAGGGAAAGCAGCTGTTTCTAATAAAACGGCTAGCGTAAACCGTAGCACTA
AACAGGCGGCATCTTCGATCAATACAAATCAGGTGCGCTCTTCTGTAAATGAAGTGCCCACTGATTACCA
AATGGCGGATCAATTGTGCTCTACGATTGATCATGCTGACTTTGGTACCGAAAGCAATCGCGTTAGAGAT
CTCTGCCGCCAACGCAGAGAGGCACTATCAACTATCGGTAAAAAAGCGGCTAAAACCACCGGCAAGCCGT
CGGGTCGCGTTCGACCACAGCAATCAGTGGTTCACAACGACGCAATGATCGAAAATGCCGGTGATACTAA
CCAATCATCGTCCACTTCATTAAATAATGAACTTTCCGAAATCTGCTCCATAGCAGACGACATGCCGGAG
CGTTTTGGTTCACAAGCCAAAACCGTCCGTGATATCTGCCGTGCACGCCGTCAAGCGCTCTCTGAGCGTG
GAACTCGCGCCGTGCCGCCAAAGCCGCAATCTCAAGGTGGTCCAGGACGCAATGGCTATCAAATTGATGG
ATACCTAGATACCGCACTTCATGGCCGCGATGCCGCCAAGCGCCACCGTGAAATGCTCTGTCAATACGGC
CGCGGCACAGCACCTTCCTGCAAGCCAACAGGCCGTGTCAAAAATTCTGTACAGTCGGGCAACGCAGCGC
CAAAAAAGGTTGAAACCGGTCACACCCTATCCGGCGGATCTGTTACGGGCACGCAAGTGGATCGTAAATC
TCATGTGACTGGAAACGAGCCGGGCACTTGCCGAGCAGTCACGGGCACCGAGTACGTAGGTACTGAGCAA
TTCACCTCTTTTTGCAATACCAGCCCCAAGCCAAATGCGACGAAGGTCAATGTGACCACAACGGCTCGTG
GTCGCCCTGTTAGCGGTACGGAAGTTTCACGGACCGAGAAGGTAACTGGCAACGAATCCGGTGTCTGCCG
TAACGTTACCGGCACCGAATACATGAGTAATGAAGCTCACTTTTCTCTATGTGGAACAGCCGCAAAGCCT
TCACAAGCGGATAAAGTCATGTTCGGCGCCACAGCACGAACGCATCAAGTGGTCAGTGGCAGTGATGAAT
TCAGGCCCTCTTCTGTTACGGGTAACGAATCGGGTGCAAAACGCACAATTACCGGCTCGCAGTACGCAGA
CGAAGGTCTTGCGCGACTCACGATCAACGGAGCACCTGCAAAAGTAGCCAGAACCCACACCTTTGCGGGC
TCTGACGTTACCGGCACGGAAATCGGTCGCTCTACTCGCGTAACTGGTGATGAAAGCGGTTCGTGTCGTT
CAATCTCAGGCACCGAGTATCTCAGTAACGAGCAATTCCAATCCTTTTGTGACACAAAACCTCAACGCAG
CCCGTTCAAGGTTGGCCAAGATCGCACGAACAAGGGTCAGTCTGTGACTGGTAACTTGGTTGATCGTTCC
GAACTGGTTACAGGTAACGAACCAGGTTCATGCTCTCGGGTTACAGGCTCTCAGTATGGCCAAAGCAAAA
TCTGCGGTGGTGGCGTGGGAAAAGTGCGCTCAATGCGCACCCTTCGCGGCACCTCAGTATCTGGCCAACA
GCTAGATCATGCCCCAAAGATGTCCGGTGACGAGCGCGGCGGGTGCATGCCCGTCACCGGTAATGAGTAC
TACGGTCGTGAACATTTCGAACCGTTTTGTACGAGCACCCCAGAGCCCGAAGCTCAATCAACTGAACAAT
CATTGACCTGTGAAGGACAAATTATTAGCGGCACTTCAGTTGACGCCAGTGATTTGGTCACAGGAAATGA
AATCGGTGAACAGCAACTCATCAGCGGTGACGCCTATGTTGGCGCGCAGCAGACAGGTTGCCTTCCCACT
AGTCCACGCTTCAACCAAACTGGCAATGTTCAGTCAATGGGTTTTAAGAACACCAATCAGCCAGAACAAA
ACTTTGCACCAGGTGAAGTAATGCCTACTGACTTTAGTATTCAAACCCCAGCTCGCTCGGCTCAGAATCG
CATTACAGGTAACGACATTGCGCCCTCAGGTCGCATTACAGGCCCTGGTATGCTGGCAACCGGCTTGATT
ACAGGAACCCCCGAATTCAGGCACGCTGCGCGCGAGTTGGTTGGTTCTCCACAACCCATGGCAATGGCCA
TGGCCAACCGTAATAAGGCTGCTCAAGCACCTGTTGTGCAGCCAGAAGTGGTTGCAACTCAGGAAAAGCC
TGAGTTGGTATGTGCACCAAGAAGCGATCAAATGGATCGTGTGAGTGGCGAAGGCAAAGAACGTTGCCAC
ATCACTGGCGATGACTGGTCAGTTAACAAGCACATCACCGGTACAGCCGGTCAATGGGCGAGTGGTCGCA
ACCCTTCCATGCGCGGTAATGCGCGTGTGGTCGAAACCAGCGCGTTTGCCAATCGCAATGTGCCAAAACC
TGAAAAGCCGGGCTCCAAGATCACGGGCAGTAGTGGTAATGACACCCAAGGTAGTCTGATCACTTACTCC
GGCGGCGCGCGCGGTTGATTAAGTAAAGTGTAACGATCATGAACACCCGTAACACACGAAGCAAGCAACG
CGCACCGTGTGGTGTTAGCTCATCAGTCAAACCTCGGCTTGACTTGATTGAGCAAGCACCAAACCCTGTC
TATGACCGCCATCCTGCTTGTATAACGTTGCCTGAGCGTACCTGCCGGCACCCGTTAACTGACCTTGAAG
CCAACGAACAACTGGGTCGTTGCGAGGATAGCGTCAAGAACCGGTTTGATCGCGTTATCCCTTTCTTGCA
AGTTGTTGCTGGCATTCCTCTTGGTCTGGATTATGTTACCCGTGTTCAAGAATTAGCCCAGTCGTCGCTT
GGACATACGCTGCCCGAAGAATTACTCAAAGATAATTGGATCAGTGGACACAATTTAAAAGGCATTTTTG
GCTACGCGACTGCTAAAGCACTAACAGCAGCCACGGAACAATTCAGTCGTAAAATAATGTCTGAGAAGGA
CGATTCCGCATCGGCCATTGGCTTCTTCCTGGATTGCGGGTTCCACGCAGTGGACATAAGCCCTTGTGCC
GATGGTCGTCTCAAAGGGTTACTGCCTTACATATTGCGTTTGCCCCTTACGGCATTCACCTATCGTAAAG
CCTACGCAGGCTCGATGTTCGATATTGAAGATGATCTGGCACAGTGGGAGAAAAATGAACTCCGCCGTTA
TCGTGAAGGTGTTCCAAATACAGCGGATCAGCCAACACGATACCTGAAAATTGCTGTGTATCATTTCAGC
ACCTCTGACCCGACACACTCTGGCTGCGCGGCACACGGCAGTAATGATCGTGCAGCACTGGAAGCGGCTT
TAACCCAGCTGATGAAATTCAGAGAAGCGGTTGAAAATGCCCATTGCTGCGGCGCAAGTATCGATATTTT
ACTGATTGGCGTTGATACGGATACGGATGCCATTCGCGTTCATATTCCGGATAGCAAAGGTTTTTTGAAT
CCGTATCGTTATGTTGACAACACAGTAACTTATGCGCAAACACTACATCTGGCGCCGGATGAGGCTCGTG
TGATTATTCACGAAGCAATTCTCAACGCAAACCGCAGCGATGGTTGGGCTAAAGGAAATGGAGTAGCCAG
CGAGGGGATGCGTCGTTTTATTGGTCAGCTTTTGATCAACAACCTCTCGCAAATCGATTACGTAGTAAAT
CGTCATGGTGGTCGCTATCCACCCAATGATATTGGTCATGCTGAGCGATATATCAGTGTTGGTGATGGTT
TTGATGAAGTTCAAATCCGGAATTTAGCCTACTACGCGCATTTGGATACGGTTGAAGAAAATGCGATTGA
TGTGGATGTGGGAATCACAATTTTCACCAAACTTAATTTGAGTCGAGGTTTACCGATTCCGATTGCCATC
CACTATCGCTATGACCCCAATGTTCCAGGCTCCAGAGAAAGAACCGTGGTCAAAGCAAGACGGATATACA
ACGCCATTAAAGAGCGGTTCTCATCCTTGGATGAGCAGAATCTATTGCAGTTTCGTTTGAGCGTTCAGGC
GCAGGATATCGGAAGCCCGATTGAAGAGGTTGCATCCGCATGAAAATCATGCAAGTTGAGAAAACGTTGG
TTTCAACAAACCGTATTGCTGATATGGGTCACAAACCACTATTAGTGGTATGGGAGAAACCGGGCGCGCC
CAGGCAGGTCGCCGTGGATGCGATTGGCTGCATACCGGGCGATTGGGTTTTGTGCGTTGGGTCATCGGCA
GCACGAGAGGCTGCAGGAAGCAAGTCTTATCCCTCTGATTTGACGATTATCGGGATTATTGATCAGTGGA
ATGGTGAGTAATGGAAGTAATGCGCGTTCGTTCCGACCTAATCGCAACACGCAGGATTCCCGGTCTTAAA
AATATCTCTTTGCGTGTCATGGAGGATGCTACGGGTAAGGTCAGTGTCGCTTGCGATCCCATTGGCGTTC
CCGAGGGATGTTGGGTCTTTACGATTAGCGGCTCTGCCGCTCGGTTTGGCGTGGGTGATTTTGAGATTCT
CACGGATTTGACGATTGGTGGCATCATCGATCACTGGGTAACTTGACCATCGCTAGATGAGTTGATTTTG
AATGAGTCTTTATTGAGGAGAGAAGAAATGGCAGCAGTAACAGGTATTGCACTGGGTATGATTGAAACAC
GTGGTCTGGTTCCAGCGATTGAAGCTGCCGATGCCATGACCAAGGCCGCCGAAGTACGTTTGGTTGGCCG
TCAATTTGTTGGTGGTGGTTACGTGACCGTTTTGGTCCGTGGTGAAACCGGTGCCGTCAACGCAGCAGTT
CGTGCGGGCGCTGATGCCTGCGAACGAGTCGGCGATGGTCTGGTCGCGGCGCATATCATTGCCCGTGTCC
ATTCCGAAGTCGAAAACATCCTGCCGAAAGCCCCTGAAGCTTAAGGATTGGGAAAGACGAACCGGCGCAG
GCTTGTTCCGGTTCTTTGCATAAAGTGACAGCTTAGGAGTTTATTTAAATGGCTGATGTAACTGGTATTG
CTCTGGGTATGATCGAAACACGTGGCTTAGTTCCTGCGATTGAAGCAGCGGACGCCATGACTAAAGCGGC
TGAAGTGCGTTTGGTCGGTCGTCAATTTGTTGGTGGCGGTTACGTCACCGTATTGGTTCGGGGCGAAACA
GGCGCTGTTAACGCCGCTGTTCGTGCTGGCGCCGATGCTTGCGAACGTGTTGGTGATGGCTTGGTTGCTG
CGCACATCATTGCGCGTGTCCACTCAGAAGTAGAAAACATTCTGCCTAAGGCGCCACAAGCCTAAGTCAG
ATATTCCTAAGACGGCTCACTTCGGCGACACCCGTCGCCGAAACCGTCTAACCAAATTTCTGGGCTCGTT
CTGAACCTGCTCAACACTAGTTTTAGAGGATCTGTTATGGCAACGACTCACGGTATTGCCCTGGGCATGA
TTGAAACACGAGGATTGGTTCCTGCCATTGAAGCCGCAGATGCCATGACCAAAGCGGCGGAAGTCCGTCT
GGTCGGACGATCATTTGTTGGCGGCGGTTACGTGACCGTAATGGTTCGTGGTGAGACAGGTGCAGTAAAT
GCTGCCGTTCGTGCGGGTGCTGACGCCTGTGAACGTGTTGGCGATGGCCTGGTTGCTGCGCACATCATTG
CGCGCGTTCATTCTGAAGTTGAGATCATCCTACCCGAGACGCCCGAAGACTCAGATTCCGCGTGGTGTAT
CGCAAATCTGAATAGCTAATGTCTAGAAAGCTTGCGGCCGCGAGGTTCCAACTTTCACCATAATGAAATA
AGATCACTACCGGGCGTATTTTTTGAGTTATCGAGATTTTCAGGAGCTAAGGAAGCTAAAATGGAGAAAA
AAATCACTGGATATACCACCGTTGATATATCCCAATGGCATCGTAAAGAACATTTTGAGGCATTTCAGTC
AGTTGCTCAATGTACCTATAACCAGACCGTTCAGCTGGATATTACGGCCTTTTTAAAGACCGTAAAGAAA
AATAAGCACAAGTTTTATCCGGCCTTTATTCACATTCTTGCCCGCCTGATGAATGCTCATCCGGAGTTCC
GTATGGCAATGAAAGACGGTGAGCTGGTGATATGGGATAGTGTTCACCCTTGTTACACCGTTTTCCATGA
GCAAACTGAAACGTTTTCATCGCTCTGGAGTGAATACCACGACGATTTCCGGCAGTTTCTACACATATAT
TCGCAAGATGTGGCGTGTTACGGTGAAAACCTGGCCTATTTCCCTAAAGGGTTTATTGAGAATATGTTTT
TCGTCTCAGCCAATCCCTGGGTGAGTTTCACCAGTTTTGATTTAAACGTGGCCAATATGGACAACTTCTT
CGCCCCCGTTTTCACTATGGGCAAATATTATACGCAAGGCGACAAGGTGCTGATGCCGCTGGCGATTCAG
GTTCATCATGCCGTCTGTGATGGCTTCCATGTCGGCAGAATGCTTAATGAATTACAACAGTACTGCGATG
AGTGGCAGGGCGGGGCGTAATTTTTTTAAGGCAGTTATTGGTGCCCTTGAATTCCTACTAGTCGAAGCGG
CATGCATTTACGTTGACACCATCGAATGGTGCAAAACCTTTCGCGGTATGGCATGATAGCGCCCGGAAGA
GAGTCAATTCAGGGTGGTGAATGTGAAACCAGTAACGTTATACGATGTCGCAGAGTATGCCGGTGTCTCT
TATCAGACCGTTTCCCGCGTGGTGAACCAGGCCAGCCACGTTTCTGCGAAAACGCGGGAAAAAGTGGAAG
CGGCGATGGCGGAGCTGAATTACATTCCCAACCGCGTGGCACAACAACTGGCGGGCAAACAGTCGTTGCT
GATTGGCGTTGCCACCTCCAGTCTGGCCCTGCACGCGCCGTCGCAAATTGTCGCGGCGATTAAATCTCGC
GCCGATCAACTGGGTGCCAGCGTGGTGGTGTCGATGGTAGAACGAAGCGGCGTCGAAGCCTGTAAAGCGG
CGGTGCACAATCTTCTCGCGCAACGCGTCAGTGGGCTGATCATTAACTATCCGCTGGATGACCAGGATGC
CATTGCTGTGGAAGCTGCCTGCACTAATGTTCCGGCGTTATTTCTTGATGTCTCTGACCAGACACCCATC
AACAGTATTATTTTCTCCCATGAAGACGGTACGCGACTGGGCGTGGAGCATCTGGTCGCATTGGGTCACC
AGCAAATCGCGCTGTTAGCGGGCCCATTAAGTTCTGTCTCGGCGCGTCTGCGTCTGGCTGGCTGGCATAA
ATATCTCACTCGCAATCAAATTCAGCCGATAGCGGAACGGGAAGGCGACTGGAGTGCCATGTCCGGTTTT
CAACAAACCATGCAAATGCTGAATGAGGGCATCGTTCCCACTGCGATGCTGGTTGCCAACGATCAGATGG
CGCTGGGCGCAATGCGCGCCATTACCGAGTCCGGGCTGCGCGTTGGTGCGGATATCTCGGTAGTGGGATA
CGACGATACCGAAGACAGCTCATGTTATATCCCGCCGTTAACCACCATCAAACAGGATTTTCGCCTGCTG
GGGCAAACCAGCGTGGACCGCTTGCTGCAACTCTCTCAGGGCCAGGCGGTGAAGGGCAATCAGCTGTTGC
CCGTCTCACTGGTGAAAAGAAAAACCACCCTGGCGCCCAATACGCAAACCGCCTCTCCCCGCGCGTTGGC
CGATTCATTAATGCAGCTGGCACGACAGGTTTCCCGACTGGAAAGCGGGCAGTGATCCCACAGCCGCCAG
TTCCGCTGGCGGCATTTTAACTTTCTTTAATGAATCTAGTGACAAGCCGGGGCAGACGTGAGCCGTAGTC
CCGTCGCCAGACGCGGGTGCCCACGGGCGTCGTCAGGATGTCCGTAATTGACTGCCGGAGGTGGTCAATG
CCCTTCAGCTCCTTGCCACTGTCACGGCTCATGCCTCGGGTCATTAGTCGCCCGCTCCGGTATCTTCACT
GGCTTCGATGATTGCCGCCCCGCAGCTGCAGAGGTCACCGATCCGAGCAGTCGGCCTCTGGTTGGTAAAG
ACCGTGCGACTGCCGGTGATGATCGTGTTCAAGCCATGCAGGGGGCAGGCGTGAAGGTCATCCTTTCGGG
CCACGGGGCGGCTGTTGACGAAGGTGTCGTCGCTCCCGGTGATGATGATCCCGCCGTGATCGGTCACGTC
GTTTAGTCGAGCGATGCCTGGCGTCGTAGTCACGGGTTTAGGTCAATACGACTTGCGGTCACTGTAACGT
TGCCCTCGGCGGTCACGTTAACGTCGCCTTGGGCTTCGACTTGCGCCTCCTGCACAAGGATCACAATCCG
TCCTTGGGCTGCGGTGAGGTCGATCTTGTACTCATGCGCTTCGCGGTCGTACTGGATGATTGAGTCATCC
TCGAACTGCGTCTTTTGGATCGTTTCTTTGTCCTCGATCTGGGGGTAGTCAGTCGAGAACGCGCCGGGCA
TCGCGAAGCCCTGACTGATCTCGCCGGAGGGGGCCATCACGACGACGGCCTCACCGACCTCGGGCGCCCA
CCAGAACCGATCCTTGCCCGCTCGCTGCGTGAGCCACGGAATCCAGTCAGTGAGGAGCAGCGCCTCGCCG
CTCTCCTCGTCTTCCTCGATCGCGACACGGATCAGCCCCTTGGGATAGTCAGCCTCGGCTACCCTGCCTA
CGCGGAGCAAGTTGCCGTGACGCCGACTGTCTCGAGTAT
Features (pLannotate 1.2.2; 20 found; start..end, strand, type, name):
     21..609     -  rep_origin     ori: high-copy-number ColE1/pMB1/pBR322/pUC origin of replication
   1564..1650    +  terminator     rrnB T1 terminator: Escherichia coli rrnB; transcription terminator T1 from the E. coli rrnB gene
   1742..1769    +  terminator     rrnB T2 terminator: transcription terminator T2 from the E. coli rrnB gene
   1791..1810    +  protein_bind   lac operator (symmetric): The lac repressor binds to the lac operator to inhibit transcription in E. coli. This inhibition can be relieved by adding lactose or isopropyl-β-D-thiogalactopyranoside (IPTG). The symmetric lac operator was optimized for tight binding of lac repressor. lac repressor encoded by lacI
   1828..1855    +  promoter       lac UV5 promoter (fragment): E. coli lac promoter with an "up" mutation
   1859..1881    +  protein_bind   lac operator (fragment): The lac repressor binds to the lac operator to inhibit transcription in E. coli. This inhibition can be relieved by adding lactose or isopropyl-β-D-thiogalactopyranoside (IPTG). lac repressor encoded by lacI
   1924..3342    +  CDS            cbbL: RBL1_HALNC - Experimental evidence at protein level: Swiss-Prot protein existence level 1. Alpha-carboxysomes are able to assemble in the absence of RuBisCO, unlike beta-carboxysomes. The RuBisCO large subunit is required for enzyme integration into carboxysomes; replacing it with the carboxysomally targeted gene (Tcr_0838, AC Q31HD9) of H.crungenus places RuBisCO in the carboxysome, while the non-carboxysomal large subunit of H.crungenus (Tcr_0427, AC Q31IK0) is not incorporated in the carboxysome. From Halothiobacillus neapolitanus (strain ATCC 23641 / c2) (Thiobacillus neapolitanus).
   3382..3711    +  CDS            cbbS: RBS_HALNC - Also known as rbcS. Experimental evidence at protein level: Swiss-Prot protein existence level 1. RuBisCO catalyzes two reactions: the carboxylation of D- ribulose 1,5-bisphosphate, the primary event in carbon dioxide fixation, as well as the oxidative fragmentation of the pentose substrate. Both reactions occur simultaneously and in competition at the same active site (Ref.3, PubMed:18258595, PubMed:18974784). There are estimated to be 270 RuBisCO heterohexadecamers per carboxysome (Ref.6). From Halothiobacillus neapolitanus (strain ATCC 23641 / c2) (Thiobacillus neapolitanus).
   3779..6385    +  CDS            csoS2: CSOS2_HALNC - Experimental evidence at protein level: Swiss-Prot protein existence level 1. Unlike beta-carboxysomes, alpha-carboxysomes (Cb) can form without cargo protein. CsoS2 is essential for Cb formation and is also capable of targeting foreign proteins to the Cb. The Cb shell assembles with the aid of CsoS2; CsoS1A, CsoS1B and CsoS1C form the majority of the shell while CsoS4A and CsoS4B form vertices. CsoS1D forms pseudohexamers that probably control metabolite flux into and out of the shell. From Halothiobacillus neapolitanus (strain ATCC 23641 / c2) (Thiobacillus neapolitanus).
   6409..7950    +  CDS            csoS3: CSOCA_HALNC - Also known as ORF1 From Halothiobacillus neapolitanus (strain ATCC 23641 / c2) (Thiobacillus neapolitanus).
   7950..8198    +  CDS            csoS4A: CSS4A_HALNC - Also known as orfA From Halothiobacillus neapolitanus (strain ATCC 23641 / c2) (Thiobacillus neapolitanus).
   8201..8443    +  CDS            csoS4B: CSS4B_HALNC - Also known as orfB From Halothiobacillus neapolitanus (strain ATCC 23641 / c2) (Thiobacillus neapolitanus).
   8498..8791    +  CDS            csoS1C: CSOSC_HALNC - Also known as Orf1 From Halothiobacillus neapolitanus (strain ATCC 23641 / c2) (Thiobacillus neapolitanus).
   8869..9162    +  CDS            csoS1A: CSOSA_HALNC - Also known as csoS1 From Halothiobacillus neapolitanus (strain ATCC 23641 / c2) (Thiobacillus neapolitanus).
   9277..9606    +  CDS            csoS1B: CSOSB_HALNC - Also known as Orf3 From Halothiobacillus neapolitanus (strain ATCC 23641 / c2) (Thiobacillus neapolitanus).
   9632..9720    +  promoter       cat promoter (fragment): promoter of the E. coli cat gene encoding chloramphenicol acetyltransferase
   9721..10377   +  CDS            cat: CAT_ECOLX - Experimental evidence at protein level: Swiss-Prot protein existence level 1. This enzyme is an effector of chloramphenicol resistance in bacteria. From Escherichia coli. This protein is used as a marker in many commonly used cloning vectors, such as pACYC184.
  10445..10522   +  promoter       lacIq promoter: lacI (mutant); In the lacIq allele, a single base change in the promoter boosts expression of the lacI gene about 10-fold.
  10523..11605   +  CDS            lacI: lac repressor; lacI; The lac repressor binds to the lac operator to inhibit transcription in E. coli. This inhibition can be relieved by adding lactose or isopropyl-β-D-thiogalactopyranoside (IPTG).
  11661..11795   -  CDS            W (fragment): BPW_BPP2 - Protein inferred from homology: Swiss-Prot protein existence level 3. Baseplate protein that is part of the outer wedges of the baseplate. Probably plays a role as a connector between the central and peripheral parts of the baseplate. Plays a role in tail assembly. From Escherichia phage P2 (Bacteriophage P2).
