[The description below was written by a language model from this plasmid's Addgene catalogue record and pLannotate feature annotations shown in this document.]
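Description:
pHnCB is a bacterial expression plasmid built on the NS3 backbone that carries nine genes from the Halothiobacillus neapolitanus carboxysome operon under IPTG-inducible control. It is propagated in E. coli using a ColE1/pMB1-type origin, which the annotation describes as high-copy although the catalogue lists copy number as unknown. Selection is with chloramphenicol, through a cat gene driven by its own promoter. The catalogue gives a total size of about 12.6 kb, with an insert of roughly 7.7 kb. The annotated depositor sequence is about 20 nt shorter than the listed total, a minor discrepancy the record does not explain.

The operon is transcribed from a lac UV5-type promoter flanked by two lac operators, one of them the symmetric tight-binding variant. The rrnB T1 and T2 terminators sit just upstream and insulate the cassette from read-through. A lacI gene driven by the lacIq promoter on the same plasmid supplies repressor, so expression stays off until IPTG is added. The genes follow in a single orientation. First come cbbL and cbbS, the large and small subunits of RuBisCO, then csoS2, which is essential for shell assembly. Next are csoS3, the carboxysomal carbonic anhydrase, and csoS4A and csoS4B, the vertex proteins. Last are csoS1C, csoS1A and csoS1B, the major shell proteins. No epitope tags or reporters are annotated. A short fragment matching a phage P2 baseplate gene also appears near lacI and looks like an incidental backbone remnant.

Together these parts allow heterologous production of alpha-carboxysome components in E. coli. The associated work concerns the modularity of this carbon-fixing protein organelle.
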