Addgene plasmid #52064: pHnCB
Purpose: expresses nine genes from the H. neapolitanus carboxysome operon; IPTG-inducible
Depositing lab: David Savage. Depositing organization: University of California, Berkeley. Publication: Modularity of a carbon-fixing protein organelle. Bonacci W, Teng PK, Afonso B, Niederholtmeyer H, Grob P, Silver PA, Savage DF. Proc Natl Acad Sci U S A. 2012 Jan 10;109(2):478-83. doi: 10.1073/pnas.1108557109. Epub 2011 Dec 19. PubMed 22184212.
Backbone
  Vector backbone: NS3
  Backbone size w/o insert (bp): 4905
  Total vector size (bp): 12591
  Vector type: Bacterial Expression
Growth in bacteria
  Bacterial resistance: Chloramphenicol, 25 μg/mL
  Growth temperature: 37°C
  Growth strain: DH5alpha
  Copy number: Unknown
Gene/Insert
  Gene/Insert name: CbbL, CbbS, CSOS2, CSOS3, CSOS4A, CSOS4B, CSOS1C, CSOS1A, CSOS1B
  Species: H. neapolitanus
  Insert size (bp): 7686
Terms and licenses: Academic/Nonprofit Terms; Industry Terms: Not Available to Industry
How to cite: pHnCB was a gift from David Savage (Addgene plasmid # 52064 ; http://n2t.net/addgene:52064 ; RRID:Addgene_52064)
