>Addgene plasmid #52064 | pHnCB | addgene partial sequence | sequence record 81770 | CAT-R 5'-GCAACTGACTGAAATGCCTC-3'
ATTGGGATATATCAACGGTGGTATATCCAGTGATTTTTTTCTCCATTTTAGCTTCCTTAGCTCCTGAAAA
TCTCGATAACTCAAAAAATACGCCCGGTAGTGATCTTATTTCATTATGGTGAAAGTTGGAACCTCGCGGC
CGCAAGCTTTCTAGACATTAGCTATTCAGATTTGCGATACACCACGCGGAATCTGAGTCTTCGGGCGTCT
CGGGTAGGATGATCTCAACTTCAGAATGAACGCGCGCAATGATGTGCGCAGCAACCAGGCCATCGCCAAC
ACGTTCACAGGCGTCAGCACCCGCACGAACGGCAGCATTTACTGCACCTGTCTCACCACGAACCATTACG
GTCACGTAACCGCCGCCAACAAATGATCGTCCGACCAGACGGACTTCCGCCGCTTTGGTCATGGCATCTG
CGGCTTCAATGGCAGGAACCAATCCTCGTGTTTCAATCATGCCCAGGGCAATACCGTGAGTCGTTGCCAT
AACAGATCCTCTAAAACTAGTGTTGAGCACGTTCAGAACGAGCCCAGAAATTTGGTTAGACGGTTTCGGC
GACGGGTGTCGCCGAAGTGAGCCGTCTTAGGAATATCTGACTTAGGCTTGTGGCGCCTTAGGCAGAATGT
TTTCTACTTCTGAGTGGACACGCGCAATGATGTGCGCAGCAACCAAGCCATCACCAACACGTTCGCAAGC
ATCGGCGCCAGCACGAACAGCGGCGTTAACAGCGCCTGTTTCGCCCCGAACCAATACGGTGACGTAACCG
CCACCAACAAATTGACGACCGACCAAACGCACTTCAGCCGCTTTAGTCATGGCGTCCGCTGCTTCAATCG
CAGGAACTAAGCCACGTGTTTCGATCATACCCAGAGCAATACCAGTTACATCAGCCATTTAAATAAACTC
CTAAGCTGTCACTTTATGCAAAGAACCGGAACAAGCCTGCGCCGGTTCGTCTTTCCCAATCCTTAAGCTT
CAGGGGCTTTCGGCAGGATGTTTTCGACTTCGGAATGGA
