>Addgene plasmid #52064 | pHnCB | addgene partial sequence | sequence record 82739 | Lac-promoter 5'-CACTTTATGCTTCCGGCTCG-3'
TGAGCGGATAACAATTTCAGCTAGGTGCGCGAATCCCCCATCCTTTCAGGAGGAACTCATGGCAGTTAAA
AAGTATAGTGCTGGTGTAAAAGAATACCGGCAGACCTATTGGATGCCGGAATACACACCGTTGGATTCCG
ACATCCTTGCATGCTTCAAAATCACCCCACAACCGGGTGTTGATCGCGAAGAAGCCGCAGCCGCGGTTGC
AGCAGAATCTTCAACCGGCACATGGACCACCGTGTGGACCGATTTGCTGACCGACATGGACTACTACAAA
GGCCGTGCCTATCGCATTGAAGACGTACCCGGTGACGATGCGGCATTCTATGCCTTTATCGCCTACCCAA
TCGACCTGTTCGAAGAAGGGTCAGTTGTTAACGTGTTTACCTCACTGGTTGGTAACGTGTTCGGCTTCAA
AGCGGTACGCGGCCTGCGTCTGGAAGATGTTCGCTTCCCACTCGCCTACGTTAAAACCTGTGGCGGCCCA
CCGCACGGTATTCAAGTCGAACGCGACAAGATGAACAAATATGGTCGCCCACTGTTGGGTTGCACCATCA
AGCCAAAACTTGGTTTGTCTGCGAAAAACTACGGCCGTGCCGTATACGAGTGCCTCCGTGGCGGCCTCGA
CTTCACTAAAGATGATGAAAACATCAATTCTCAGCCGTTCATGCGCTGGCGCGATCGCTTCTTGTTCGTA
CAAGACGCGACCGAAACTGCTGAAGCCCAAACCGGCGAACGCAAAGGCCATTACCTCAACGTAACGGCGC
CAACTCCTGAAGAAATGTACAAGCGCGCAGAATTCGCCAAAGAAATTGGCGCGCCAATCATTATGCACGA
CTACATCACCGGTGGCTTCACGGCCAACACTGGCTTGGCCAAGTGGTGTCAAGACAACGGCGTACTGCTG
CACATCCACCGTGCGATGCATGCGGTTATCGACCGTAACCCGAACCACGGTATTCACTTCCGTGTTCTGA
CCAAGATTCTGCGTTTGTCGGGTGGCGATCACCTG
